Addgene plasmid #111975: Hsh155 N4A 3xFLAG
Purpose: Shuffle plasmid containing the HSH155 gene and surrounding regions. It bears a TRP marker. It has 3xFLAG at the C-terminus. Contains the N4A mutation.
Depositing lab: Aaron Hoskins. Depositing organization: University of Wisconsin, Madison. Publication: Functional Analysis of Hsh155/SF3b1 Interactions with the U2 snRNA/Branch Site Duplex. Carrocci TJ, Paulson JC, Hoskins AA. RNA. 2018 May 11. pii: rna.065664.118. doi: 10.1261/rna.065664.118. PubMed 29752352.
Backbone
  Vector backbone: pRS414
  Backbone manufacturer: ATCC
  Backbone size w/o insert (bp): 5208
  Total vector size (bp): 8208
  Vector type: Bacterial Expression, Yeast Expression
  Selectable markers: TRP1
Growth in bacteria
  Bacterial resistance: Ampicillin, 100 μg/mL
  Growth temperature: 37°C
  Growth strain: DH5alpha
  Copy number: Unknown
Gene/Insert
  Gene/Insert name: Hsh155 N4A 3x FLAG
  Species: S. cerevisiae (budding yeast)
  Insert size (bp): 3000
  Mutation: T178A R181A R182A R186A
  Tag / fusion protein: 3xFLAG (C terminal on insert)
Terms and licenses: Academic/Nonprofit Terms; Industry Terms: Not Available to Industry
How to cite: Hsh155 N4A 3xFLAG was a gift from Aaron Hoskins (Addgene plasmid # 111975 ; http://n2t.net/addgene:111975 ; RRID:Addgene_111975)
