[The description below was written by a language model from this plasmid's Addgene catalogue record and pLannotate feature annotations shown in this document.]
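Description:
Hsh155 N4A 3xFLAG is a yeast–E. coli shuttle plasmid built on the pRS414 backbone, a low-copy centromeric vector. In Saccharomyces cerevisiae it is maintained through a CEN6/ARS element and selected by the TRP1 auxotrophic marker, which is expressed from its own promoter. In bacteria it replicates from a high-copy ColE1/pUC-type origin and confers ampicillin resistance through β-lactamase. The backbone also carries an f1 phage origin, along with the usual remnants of the cloning region: a disrupted lacZα fragment, the lac promoter and operator, and flanking T7 and T3 promoters.

The roughly 3 kb insert is the S. cerevisiae HSH155 gene together with surrounding genomic sequence. HSH155 encodes the yeast homologue of SF3b1, a spliceosomal protein that contacts the pre-mRNA on both sides of the branch site early in spliceosome assembly. The record names no heterologous yeast promoter. About 300 bp lies upstream of the coding sequence, and a fragment of the ABZ2 gene is annotated downstream, so expression presumably depends on the native flanking regions. The protein carries a C-terminal 3xFLAG epitope, which the annotation detects as partial FLAG matches just after the open reading frame. It also bears the "N4A" set of four alanine substitutions: T178A, R181A, R182A and R186A.

The plasmid is described as a shuffle plasmid. Such plasmids are typically introduced into a strain whose only functional copy of the gene sits on a differently marked plasmid, which is then lost so that the mutant allele can be tested as the sole copy. The associated study concerns interactions between Hsh155/SF3b1 and the U2 snRNA/branch site duplex, and the FLAG tag allows detection or purification of the mutant protein.
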