Features (pLannotate 1.2.2; 21 found; start..end, strand, type, name):
     27..45      +  promoter       T7 promoter: promoter for bacteriophage T7 RNA polymerase
    326..3238    +  CDS            HSH155: SF3B1_YEAST - Experimental evidence at protein level: Swiss-Prot protein existence level 1. Contacts pre-mRNA on both sides of the branch site early in spliceosome assembly. From Saccharomyces cerevisiae (strain ATCC 204508 / S288c) (Baker's yeast).
   3278..3294    +  CDS            3xFLAG (fragment): three tandem FLAG® epitope tags, followed by an enterokinase cleavage site
   3299..3321    +  CDS            2xFLAG (fragment): two tandem FLAG® epitope tags
   3524..3577    +  CDS            ABZ2 (fragment): PABC_YEAST - Experimental evidence at protein level: Swiss-Prot protein existence level 1. Converts 4-amino-4-deoxychorismate into 4-aminobenzoate (PABA) and pyruvate. From Saccharomyces cerevisiae (strain ATCC 204508 / S288c) (Baker's yeast).
   3594..3612    -  promoter       T3 promoter: promoter for bacteriophage T3 RNA polymerase
   3657..3673    -  protein_bind   lac operator: The lac repressor binds to the lac operator to inhibit transcription in E. coli. This inhibition can be relieved by adding lactose or isopropyl-β-D-thiogalactopyranoside (IPTG). lac repressor encoded by lacI
   3681..3711    -  promoter       lac promoter: promoter for the E. coli lac operon
   3726..3747    -  protein_bind   CAP binding site: CAP binding activates transcription in the presence of cAMP. E. coli catabolite activator protein
   3760..3852    -  CDS            lacI (fragment): lac repressor; lacI; The lac repressor binds to the lac operator to inhibit transcription in E. coli. This inhibition can be relieved by adding lactose or isopropyl-β-D-thiogalactopyranoside (IPTG).
   4035..4623    -  rep_origin     ori: high-copy-number ColE1/pMB1/pBR322/pUC origin of replication
   4794..5654    -  CDS            AmpR: β-lactamase; bla; confers resistance to ampicillin, carbenicillin, and related antibiotics
   5655..5759    -  promoter       AmpR promoter: bla
   5796..6299    +  misc_feature   CEN/ARS: S. cerevisiae CEN6 centromere fused to an autonomously replicating sequence
   6367..6402    +  CDS            rop (fragment): Rop protein, which maintains plasmids at low copy number; rop
   6504..6553    +  misc_feature   bom (fragment): basis of mobility region from pBR322
   6691..6838    +  promoter       TRP1 promoter: S. cerevisiae TRP1
   6839..7513    +  CDS            TRP1: phosphoribosylanthranilate isomerase, required for tryptophan biosynthesis; S. cerevisiae TRP1; yeast auxotrophic marker
   7564..7615    +  misc_feature   bom (fragment): basis of mobility region from pBR322
   7643..8071    -  rep_origin     f1 ori (sequence partly withheld): f1 bacteriophage origin of replication; arrow indicates direction of (+) strand synthesis
   8075..19      -  CDS            lacZα (fragment) (across the origin): LacZα fragment of β-galactosidase; lacZ fragment
>Addgene plasmid #111975 | Hsh155 N4A 3xFLAG | addgene full sequence | sequence record 213742 | Addgene NGS Result
GTAAAACGACGGCCAGTGAGCGCGCGTAATACGACTCACTATAGGGCGAATTGGGTACCGGGCCCCCCCC
TCGAGCATGTACTTTCCGCCTAACTACCATCACCTGTCTTTATTTATTCCGCTGACAGATATGCACAACC
AATTATCGTCTCTTGAAAGCTTTTTAGACGTGATTGCTGTTATTTGGCACGTTGTTAGTATTTAAGCTTA
TTCGGGTTTGCATTGATATTTGCCCGAGCAGAAATCTCCTTCTCGATGAGTTAGAACTGAAACATCTCTT
CAATTACTTATACATAATAAACATAGAAAGCCAGGACCTGTCATCATGAGTCATCCGATTCAATTTGTAA
ACGCTAATAATAGCGATAAGAGCCACCAATTAGGCGGTCAATATTCTATTCCTCAGGATTTGAGGGAAAA
CCTGCAGAAAGAAGCTGCACGTATTGGTGAGAACGAAAAAGATGTGCTACAGGAAAAAATGGAAACTAGG
ACAGTGCAAAATCGAGAGGATTCATACCACAAAAGAAGGTTTGATATGAAGTTTGAGCCGGATTCCGATA
CACAAACTGTTACGTCTTCAGAAAATACCCAAGACGCTGTCGTGCCAAGGAAAAGAAAATCTCGTTGGGA
TGTAAAAGGGTACGAGCCACCTGATGAATCTTCAACAGCGGTCAAAGAAAACTCTGATAGTGCTTTGGTT
AATGTAGAAGGAATCCATGATTTGATGTTTTTTAAACCTTCTGACCATAAATATTTCGCCGACGTTATAT
CCAAAAAACCCATAGATGAGTTAAATAAGGATGAAAAGAAAGAAAGAACCCTGTCGATGTTACTTCTGAA
AATAAAAAATGGCAATGCTGCGAGTGCTGCTACTTCTATGGCTATTTTAACCGATAAAGCTGTTACATTT
GGTCCAGAAATGATATTTAACCGCTTATTGCCCATATTACTAGACAGAAGTTTGGAAGACCAGGAAAGAC
ATCTAATGATCAAGACCATAGATCGCGTCCTTTACCAGCTAGGAGATTTAACAAAACCTTACGTTCACAA
AATACTTGTAGTAGCTGCCCCATTGCTAATAGATGAAGATCCAATGGTTCGTTCAACAGGCCAGGAGATA
ATCACCAATCTGTCTACAGTCGCTGGCCTAAAAACCATTCTAACAGTAATGAGACCTGATATTGAGAATG
AGGATGAGTATGTTAGAAATGTAACTTCAAGAGCGGCGGCTGTGGTGGCAAAAGCCCTTGGTGTTAATCA
ATTGCTTCCTTTCATCAATGCAGCATGCCACTCACGGAAGTCTTGGAAAGCAAGGCATACTGGCATAAAA
ATTGTGCAGCAAATAGGTATACTTTTGGGAATAGGTGTCTTGAATCATCTTACTGGGCTGATGAGTTGTA
TCAAAGACTGCCTAATGGATGATCACGTTCCGGTGCGAATTGTTACAGCACATACTTTATCAACACTAGC
AGAAAATTCTTATCCATATGGTATCGAAGTTTTCAACGTTGTACTGGAGCCATTATGGAAGGGTATAAGA
AGTCATCGTGGTAAAGTGCTATCTTCTTTTTTAAAAGCTGTTGGATCTATGATCCCATTGATGGACCCAG
AGTATGCCGGTTATTATACCACAGAAGCAATGAGAATAATTAGACGTGAATTCGACTCTCCCGATGATGA
AATGAAAAAGACCATTCTTTTAGTATTACAAAAATGTAGCGCTGTAGAATCCATAACGCCAAAATTTCTG
AGAGAAGAAATCGCGCCAGAATTCTTTCAAAAATTTTGGGTCAGACGAGTGGCATTGGATAGACCATTAA
ACAAAGTTGTTACATATACTACTGTTACATTAGCAAAGAAATTAGGTTGTTCTTATACCATTGATAAATT
ATTAACACCATTGAGAGATGAAGCTGAGCCGTTCAGAACAATGGCTGTCCATGCTGTTACTAGAACAGTA
AACTTATTAGGGACAGCAGATTTAGATGAGAGATTAGAAACGAGGCTTATTGATGCGCTCTTGATAGCAT
TTCAAGAACAAACAAATAGTGATTCTATAATCTTTAAAGGGTTTGGGGCAGTGACGGTGTCACTTGACAT
CCGTATGAAACCGTTTTTAGCACCCATTGTGAGTACGATTTTAAATCATTTAAAGCATAAAACTCCCTTG
GTTCGTCAACATGCAGCAGATCTATGTGCCATACTAATACCAGTCATCAAGAACTGTCACGAATTCGAAA
TGTTGAATAAATTGAACATTATATTGTATGAATCCTTAGGCGAAGTATATCCAGAGGTATTAGGTTCTAT
AATCAACGCTATGTACTGTATTACTAGCGTAATGGATTTGGATAAACTACAACCTCCTATTAATCAAATT
TTACCAACCTTAACTCCAATTTTAAGAAACAAGCATAGAAAAGTCGAAGTAAACACTATCAAATTTGTTG
GACTTATTGGTAAATTAGCACCTACCTATGCACCTCCTAAAGAATGGATGAGAATATGTTTTGAACTATT
AGAACTTTTGAAAAGTACAAATAAAGAAATAAGAAGATCAGCAAATGCCACGTTTGGATTCATTGCTGAA
GCAATTGGACCTCACGATGTTCTTGTTGCGTTATTGAACAATTTAAAGGTTCAAGAACGTCAGTTACGTG
TATGCACGGCTGTTGCTATCGGTATCGTTGCTAAAGTGTGTGGTCCTTACAACGTGCTGCCAGTAATCAT
GAATGAATACACAACACCAGAGACTAATGTTCAAAACGGTGTTCTCAAGGCCATGTCATTCATGTTTGAG
TACATTGGTAACATGTCTAAGGATTACATATACTTCATAACACCATTATTAGAAGATGCACTCACCGATA
GGGATTTAGTTCATCGTCAGACAGCGTCGAACGTAATAACCCACTTAGCTTTAAACTGTTCAGGTACAGG
TCACGAAGATGCCTTCATTCATTTAATGAATCTTCTAATACCCAATATTTTTGAAACTTCACCACATGCT
ATTATGCGTATTTTAGAAGGTTTGGAGGCACTGAGTCAAGCTCTTGGCCCTGGACTATTCATGAACTACA
TATGGGCAGGATTGTTCCATCCAGCGAAGAATGTAAGGAAAGCATTTTGGAGGGTGTATAATAACATGTA
CGTAATGTACCAGGACGCCATGGTACCTTTTTACCCCGTTACACCAGACAACAATGAAGAATATATAGAA
GAACTGGATTTAGTTCTGGGTGGTTCTGGTGGTTCTGATTACAAAGACCACGATGGTGACTACAAAGACC
ATGATATAGATTACAAGGATGATGATGATAAATGAATATATATAGAGCATATAAATAACCACAACTTGTA
AGAATATTTTACTTGACACACCTATATCATCACGTCACGATGCCTTCATAGATTATGATGAAATATAAAC
AGAACCTGCTATTGGAAAAAAAAGGGCAGGAAAAAATTTTGTGAAAGTGAGTAAAAGAAAGATGAAGAGC
GAGACATGGATAATAAGAAATAGATGTCACTAATGGACAATTGGAAGACTGATATGGAAAGTTACGATGA
AGGAGGAGCTCCAGCTTTTGTTCCCTTTAGTGAGGGTTAATTGCGCGCTTGGCGTAATCATGGTCATAGC
TGTTTCCTGTGTGAAATTGTTATCCGCTCACAATTCCACACAACATACGAGCCGGAAGCATAAAGTGTAA
AGCCTGGGGTGCCTAATGAGTGAGCTAACTCACATTAATTGCGTTGCGCTCACTGCCCGCTTTCCAGTCG
GGAAACCTGTCGTGCCAGCTGCATTAATGAATCGGCCAACGCGCGGGGAGAGGCGGTTTGCGTATTGGGC
GCTCTTCCGCTTCCTCGCTCACTGACTCGCTGCGCTCGGTCGTTCGGCTGCGGCGAGCGGTATCAGCTCA
CTCAAAGGCGGTAATACGGTTATCCACAGAATCAGGGGATAACGCAGGAAAGAACATGTGAGCAAAAGGC
CAGCAAAAGGCCAGGAACCGTAAAAAGGCCGCGTTGCTGGCGTTTTTCCATAGGCTCCGCCCCCCTGACG
AGCATCACAAAAATCGACGCTCAAGTCAGAGGTGGCGAAACCCGACAGGACTATAAAGATACCAGGCGTT
TCCCCCTGGAAGCTCCCTCGTGCGCTCTCCTGTTCCGACCCTGCCGCTTACCGGATACCTGTCCGCCTTT
CTCCCTTCGGGAAGCGTGGCGCTTTCTCATAGCTCACGCTGTAGGTATCTCAGTTCGGTGTAGGTCGTTC
GCTCCAAGCTGGGCTGTGTGCACGAACCCCCCGTTCAGCCCGACCGCTGCGCCTTATCCGGTAACTATCG
TCTTGAGTCCAACCCGGTAAGACACGACTTATCGCCACTGGCAGCAGCCACTGGTAACAGGATTAGCAGA
GCGAGGTATGTAGGCGGTGCTACAGAGTTCTTGAAGTGGTGGCCTAACTACGGCTACACTAGAAGAACAG
TATTTGGTATCTGCGCTCTGCTGAAGCCAGTTACCTTCGGAAAAAGAGTTGGTAGCTCTTGATCCGGCAA
ACAAACCACCGCTGGTAGCGGTGGTTTTTTTGTTTGCAAGCAGCAGATTACGCGCAGAAAAAAAGGATCT
CAAGAAGATCCTTTGATCTTTTCTACGGGGTCTGACGCTCAGTGGAACGAAAACTCACGTTAAGGGATTT
TGGTCATGAGATTATCAAAAAGGATCTTCACCTAGATCCTTTTAAATTAAAAATGAAGTTTTAAATCAAT
CTAAAGTATATATGAGTAAACTTGGTCTGACAGTTACCAATGCTTAATCAGTGAGGCACCTATCTCAGCG
ATCTGTCTATTTCGTTCATCCATAGTTGCCTGACTCCCCGTCGTGTAGATAACTACGATACGGGAGGGCT
TACCATCTGGCCCCAGTGCTGCAATGATACCGCGAGACCCACGCTCACCGGCTCCAGATTTATCAGCAAT
AAACCAGCCAGCCGGAAGGGCCGAGCGCAGAAGTGGTCCTGCAACTTTATCCGCCTCCATCCAGTCTATT
AATTGTTGCCGGGAAGCTAGAGTAAGTAGTTCGCCAGTTAATAGTTTGCGCAACGTTGTTGCCATTGCTA
CAGGCATCGTGGTGTCACGCTCGTCGTTTGGTATGGCTTCATTCAGCTCCGGTTCCCAACGATCAAGGCG
AGTTACATGATCCCCCATGTTGTGCAAAAAAGCGGTTAGCTCCTTCGGTCCTCCGATCGTTGTCAGAAGT
AAGTTGGCCGCAGTGTTATCACTCATGGTTATGGCAGCACTGCATAATTCTCTTACTGTCATGCCATCCG
TAAGATGCTTTTCTGTGACTGGTGAGTACTCAACCAAGTCATTCTGAGAATAGTGTATGCGGCGACCGAG
TTGCTCTTGCCCGGCGTCAATACGGGATAATACCGCGCCACATAGCAGAACTTTAAAAGTGCTCATCATT
GGAAAACGTTCTTCGGGGCGAAAACTCTCAAGGATCTTACCGCTGTTGAGATCCAGTTCGATGTAACCCA
CTCGTGCACCCAACTGATCTTCAGCATCTTTTACTTTCACCAGCGTTTCTGGGTGAGCAAAAACAGGAAG
GCAAAATGCCGCAAAAAAGGGAATAAGGGCGACACGGAAATGTTGAATACTCATACTCTTCCTTTTTCAA
TATTATTGAAGCATTTATCAGGGTTATTGTCTCATGAGCGGATACATATTTGAATGTATTTAGAAAAATA
AACAAATAGGGGTTCCGCGCACATTTCCCCGAAAAGTGCCACCTGGGTCCTTTTCATCACGTGCTATAAA
AATAATTATAATTTAAATTTTTTAATATAAATATATAAATTAAAAATAGAAAGTAAAAAAAGAAATTAAA
GAAAAAATAGTTTTTGTTTTCCGAAGATGTAAAAGACTCTAGGGGGATCGCCAACAAATACTACCTTTTA
TCTTGCTCTTCCTGCTCTCAGGTATTAATGCCGAATTGTTTCATCTTGTCTGTGTAGAAGACCACACACG
AAAATCCTGTGATTTTACATTTTACTTATCGTTAATCGAATGTATATCTATTTAATCTGCTTTTCTTGTC
TAATAAATATATATGTAAAGTACGCTTTTTGTTGAAATTTTTTAAACCTTTGTTTATTTTTTTTTCTTCA
TTCCGTAACTCTTCTACCTTCTTTATTTACTTTCTAAAATCCAAATACAAAACATAAAAATAAATAAACA
CAGAGTAAATTCCCAAATTATTCCATCATTAAAAGATACGAGGCGCGTGTAAGTTACAGGCAAGCGATCC
GTCTAAGAAACCATTATTATCATGACATTAACCTATAAAAATAGGCGTATCACGAGGCCCTTTCGTCTCG
CGCGTTTCGGTGATGACGGTGAAAACCTCTGACACATGCAGCTCCCGGAGACGGTCACAGCTTGTCTGTA
AGCGGATGCCGGGAGCAGACAAGCCCGTCAGGGCGCGTCAGCGGGTGTTGGCGGGTGTCGGGGCTGGCTT
AACTATGCGGCATCAGAGCAGATTGTACTGAGAGTGCACCATAGATCACGACATTACTATATATATAATA
TAGGAAGCATTTAATAGAACAGCATCGTAATATATGTGTACTTTGCAGTTATGACGCCAGATGGCAGTAG
TGGAAGATATTCTTTATTGAAAAATAGCTTGTCACCTTACGTACAATCTTGATCCGGAGCTTTTCTTTTT
TTGCCGATTAAGAATTAATTCGGTCGAAAAAAGAAAAGGAGAGGGCCAAGAGGGAGGGCATTGGTGACTA
TTGAGCACGTGAGTATACGTGATTAAGCACACAAAGGCAGCTTGGAGTATGTCTGTTATTAATTTCACAG
GTAGTTCTGGTCCATTGGTGAAAGTTTGCGGCTTGCAGAGCACAGAGGCCGCAGAATGTGCTCTAGATTC
CGATGCTGACTTGCTGGGTATTATATGTGTGCCCAATAGAAAGAGAACAATTGACCCGGTTATTGCAAGG
AAAATTTCAAGTCTTGTAAAAGCATATAAAAATAGTTCAGGCACTCCGAAATACTTGGTTGGCGTGTTTC
GTAATCAACCTAAGGAGGATGTTTTGGCTCTGGTCAATGATTACGGCATTGATATCGTCCAACTGCATGG
AGATGAGTCGTGGCAAGAATACCAAGAGTTCCTCGGTTTGCCAGTTATTAAAAGACTCGTATTTCCAAAA
GACTGCAACATACTACTCAGTGCAGCTTCACAGAAACCTCATTCGTTTATTCCCTTGTTTGATTCAGAAG
CAGGTGGGACAGGTGAACTTTTGGATTGGAACTCGATTTCTGACTGGGTTGGAAGGCAAGAGAGCCCCGA
AAGCTTACATTTTATGTTAGCTGGTGGACTGACGCCAGAAAATGTTGGTGATGCGCTTAGATTAAATGGC
GTTATTGGTGTTGATGTAAGCGGAGGTGTGGAGACAAATGGTGTAAAAGACTCTAACAAAATAGCAAATT
TCGTCAAAAATGCTAAGAAATAGGTTATTACTGAGTAGTATTTATTTAAGTATTGTTTGTGCACTTGCCG
ATCTATGCGGTGTGAAATACCGCACAGATGCGTAAGGAGAAAATACCGCATCAGGAAATTGTAAGCGTTA
ATATTTTGTTAAAATTCGCGTTAAATTTTTGTTAAATCAGCTCATTTTTTAACCAATAGGCCGAAATCGG
CAAAATCCCTTATAAATCAAAAGAATAGACCGAGATAGGGT
[37 nt withheld, positions 7742-7778]
AAAGAACGTGGACTCCAACGTCAAAGG
[49 nt withheld, positions 7806-7854]
T
[91 nt withheld, positions 7856-7946]
G
[124 nt withheld, positions 7948-8071]
CCATTCGCCATTCAGGCTGCGCAACTGTTGGGAAGGGCGATCGGTGCGGGCCTCTTCGCTATTACGCCAG
CTGGCGAAAGGGGGATGTGCTGCAAGGCGATTAAGTTGGGTAACGCCAGGGTTTTCCCAGTCACGACGTT
